Addgene plasmid #117868: CBL5-uPIC
Purpose: protein expression
Depositing lab: Geoffrey Chang. Depositing organization: University of California, San Diego (UCSD).
Backbone
  Vector backbone: pPICZc
  Backbone size w/o insert (bp): 3329
  Vector type: Yeast Expression
Growth in bacteria
  Bacterial resistance: Bleocin (Zeocin), 50 μg/mL
  Growth temperature: 37°C
  Growth strain: DH5alpha
  Copy number: High Copy
Gene/Insert
  Gene/Insert name: CBL5-uPIC
  Species: A. thaliana (mustard weed)
  Entrez Gene: CBL5 (a.k.a. AT4G01420, F3D13.2, F3D13_2, calcineurin B-like protein 5)
  Promoter: AOX
  Cloning method: Unknown
  Sequencing primers: 5′ GACTGGTTCCAATTGACAAGC; 3′ GCAAATGGCATTCTGACATCC
Terms and licenses: Academic/Nonprofit Terms; Industry Terms: Not Available to Industry
How to cite: CBL5-uPIC was a gift from Geoffrey Chang (Addgene plasmid # 117868 ; http://n2t.net/addgene:117868 ; RRID:Addgene_117868)
