[The description below was written by a language model from this plasmid's Addgene catalogue record and pLannotate feature annotations shown in this document.]
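Description:
CBL5-uPIC is a yeast expression plasmid built on the pPICZc backbone for producing the Arabidopsis thaliana calcineurin B-like protein 5 (CBL5, also known as SCABP4) in the methylotrophic yeast Pichia pastoris (Komagataella phaffii). The sequenced record is about 3.9 kb. It is maintained in E. coli through a high-copy ColE1/pUC-type origin. It carries no yeast replication origin, consistent with the pPICZ family's usual mode of use by integration into the Pichia genome, although the record itself does not describe this step. A single Sh ble (BleoR) gene provides Zeocin resistance in both hosts. It sits behind tandem promoters, the S. cerevisiae TEF1 promoter for expression in yeast and the synthetic EM7 promoter for expression in bacteria, and is followed by the CYC1 terminator.

The expression cassette places the CBL5 coding sequence directly downstream of the methanol-inducible AOX1 promoter, so transcription is induced when cells are shifted to methanol. CBL5 is a calcium sensor that binds the regulatory NAF domain of CIPK serine/threonine kinases and activates them in a calcium-dependent manner, and it may act as a positive regulator of salt or drought responses. Just after the CBL5 reading frame, the annotation picks up an 18-nt match to a composite affinity tag, a length consistent with a C-terminal 6xHis tag, although the record does not state the tag explicitly. A short fragment of AOX1 coding sequence and the AOX1 transcription terminator close the cassette. The stated purpose is simply protein expression, and the cloning method is not recorded.
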