Features (pLannotate 1.2.2; 10 found; start..end, strand, type, name):
      2..940     +  promoter       AOX1 promoter: Pichia pastoris AOX1; inducible promoter, regulated by methanol
    962..1570    +  CDS            CBL5: CNBL5_ARATH - Also known as SCABP4. Experimental evidence at protein level: Swiss-Prot protein existence level 1. Acts as a calcium sensor. CBL proteins interact with CIPK serine-threonine protein kinases. Binding of a CBL protein to the regulatory NAF domain of a CIPK protein lead to the activation of the kinase in a calcium-dependent manner. May function as a positive regulator of salt or drought responses. From Arabidopsis thaliana (Mouse-ear cress).
   1619..1636    +  CDS            capTEV™ (fragment): composite tag for in vivo biotinylation, TEV protease cleavage, and 6xHis tagging
   1647..1712    +  CDS            AOX1 (fragment): ALOX1_KOMPC - Experimental evidence at protein level: Swiss-Prot protein existence level 1. Major isoform of alcohol oxidase, which catalyzes the oxidation of methanol to formaldehyde and hydrogen peroxide, the first step in the methanol utilization pathway of methylotrophic yeasts. From Komagataella phaffii (strain ATCC 76273 / CBS 7435 / CECT 11047 / NRRL Y-11430 / Wegner 21-1) (Yeast) (Pichia pastoris).
   1716..1962    +  terminator     AOX1 terminator: Pichia pastoris AOX1; transcription terminator for AOX1
   1983..2390    +  promoter       TEF1 promoter: S. cerevisiae TEF1; promoter for EF-1α
   2397..2444    +  promoter       EM7 promoter: synthetic bacterial promoter&nbsp
   2463..2837    +  CDS            BleoR: antibiotic-binding protein; Sh ble from Streptoalloteichus hindustanus; confers resistance to bleomycin, phleomycin, and Zeocin™
   2903..3150    +  terminator     CYC1 terminator: S. cerevisiae CYC1; transcription terminator for CYC1
   3225..3813    -  rep_origin     ori: high-copy-number ColE1/pMB1/pBR322/pUC origin of replication
>Addgene plasmid #117868 | CBL5-uPIC | addgene full sequence | sequence record 231223 | Addgene NGS Result
AGATCTAACATCCAAAGACGAAAGGTTGAATGAAACCTTTTTGCCATCCGACATCCACAGGTCCATTCTC
ACACATAAGTGCCAAACGCAACAGGAGGGGATACACTAGCAGCAGACCGTTGCAAACGCAGGACCTCCAC
TCCTCTTCTCCTCAACACCCACTTTTGCCATCGAAAAACCAGCCCAGTTATTGGGCTTGATTGGAGCTCG
CTCATTCCAATTCCTTCTATTAGGCTACTAACACCATGACTTTATTAGCCTGTCTATCCTGGCCCCCCTG
GCGAGGTTCATGTTTGTTTATTTCCGAATGCAACAAGCTCCGCATTACACCCGAACATCACTCCAGATGA
GGGCTTTCTGAGTGTGGGGTCAAATAGTTTCATGTTCCCCAAATGGCCCAAAACTGACAGTTTAAACGCT
GTCTTGGAACCTAATATGACAAAAGCGTGATCTCATCCAAGATGAACTAAGTTTGGTTCGTTGAAATGCT
AACGGCCAGTTGGTCAAAAAGAAACTTCCAAAAGTCGGCATACCGTTTGTCTTGTTTGGTATTGATTGAC
GAATGCTCAAAAATAATCTCATTAATGCTTAGCGCAGTCTCTCTATCGCTTCTGAACCCCGGTGCACCTG
TGCCGAAACGCAAATGGGGAAACACCCGCTTTTTGGATGATTATGCATTGTCTCCACATTGTATGCTTCC
AAGATTCTGGTGGGAATACTGCTGATAGCCTAACGTTCATGATCAAAATTTAACTGTTCTAACCCCTACT
TGACAGCAATATATAAACAGAAGGAAGCTGCCCTGTCTTAAACCTTTTTTTTTATCATCATTATTAGCTT
ACTTTCATAATTGCGACTGGTTCCAATTGACAAGCTTTTGATTTTAACGACTTTTAACGACAACTTGAGA
AGATCAAAAAACAACTAATTATTCGAAACGAGGAATTCGCTGAGGCTTAATATGGGATGTGTTTGCAGCA
AGCAATTAGAAGGAAGAAGGCAAGAAGACATTTCGCTTCTTGCTTCTCAAACCTTTTTTAGCGAGGCTGA
GGTTGAAGTTTTGCATGGATTGTTCATCAAACTCACTTCTTGTCTTAGCAACGACAATCTTTTGACCAAA
GAAAAATTTCAATTTATCTTGATCAAGAATACCAAAAAGCGCAGTCTTTCTGCAGAACGGATTTTTGGAT
TATTCGATATGAGAAACGATGGGGCTATAGATTTTGGAGAGTTTGTACACACACTCAACATTTTTCACCC
AAACTCATCACCAAGAGATAAGGCCATATTTGCATTTAGATTATACGATACTCGTGAGACTGGATTCATT
GAACCGGAGGAGGTGAAAGAGATGATAATAGACGTTCTAGAGGAATCAGAACTTATGCTATCCGAGAGTA
TCATTGATTCTATCGTGTCTAAGACATTTGAAGAGGCCGATTGGAAAAAAGATGGGATAATAGATTTGGA
AGAATGGGAGAATTTTGTTGCCACCTATCCTTTGACACTAAAGAACATGACTATCCCTTTCTTGAAGGAC
ATTCCGAGGATTTTCCCAACCTTTCTCCGGGGATTAAACCTCAGCAGCGGCGAGAACCTGTACTTCCAAT
CTGTCGACCATCATCATCATCATCATTGAGTTTGTAGCCTTAGACATGACTGTTCCTCAGTTCAAGTTGG
GCACTTACGAGAAGACCGGTCTTGCTAGATTCTAATCAAGAGGATGTCAGAATGCCATTTGCCTGAGAGA
TGCAGGCTTCATTTTTGATACTTTTTTATTTGTAACCTATATAGTATAGGATTTTTTTTGTCATTTTGTT
TCTTCTCGTACGAGCTTGCTCCTGATCAGCCTATCTCGCAGCTGATGAATATCTTGTGGTAGGGGTTTGG
GAAAATCATTCGAGTTTGATGTTTTTCTTGGTATTTCCCACTCCTCTTCAGAGTACAGAAGATTAAGTGA
GACCTTCGTTTGTGCGGATCCCCCACACACCATAGCTTCAAAATGTTTCTACTCCTTTTTTACTCTTCCA
GATTTTCTCGGACTCCGCGCATCGCCGTACCACTTCAAAACACCCAAGCACAGCATACTAAATTTCCCCT
CTTTCTTCCTCTAGGGTGTCGTTAATTACCCGTACTAAAGGTTTGGAAAAGAAAAAAGAGACCGCCTCGT
TTCTTTTTCTTCGTCGAAAAAGGCAATAAAAATTTTTATCACGTTTCTTTTTCTTGAAAATTTTTTTTTT
TGATTTTTTTCTCTTTCGATGACCTCCCATTGATATTTAAGTTAATAAACGGTCTTCAATTTCTCAAGTT
TCAGTTTCATTTTTCTTGTTCTATTACAACTTTTTTTACTTCTTGCTCATTAGAAAGAAAGCATAGCAAT
CTAATCTAAGGGCGGTGTTGACAATTAATCATCGGCATAGTATATCGGCATAGTATAATACGACAAGGTG
AGGAACTAAACCATGGCCAAGTTGACCAGTGCCGTTCCGGTGCTCACCGCGCGCGACGTCGCCGGAGCGG
TCGAGTTCTGGACCGACCGGCTCGGGTTCTCCCGGGACTTCGTGGAGGACGACTTCGCCGGTGTGGTCCG
GGACGACGTGACCCTGTTCATCAGCGCGGTCCAGGACCAGGTGGTGCCGGACAACACCCTGGCCTGGGTG
TGGGTGCGCGGCCTGGACGAGCTGTACGCCGAGTGGTCGGAGGTCGTGTCCACGAACTTCCGGGACGCCT
CCGGGCCGGCCATGACCGAGATCGGCGAGCAGCCGTGGGGGCGGGAGTTCGCCCTGCGCGACCCGGCCGG
CAACTGCGTGCACTTCGTGGCCGAGGAGCAGGACTGACACGTCCGACGCGGCCCGACGGGTCCGAGGCCT
CGGAGATCCGTCCCCCTTTTCCTTTGTCGATATCATGTAATTAGTTATGTCACGCTTACATTCACGCCCT
CCCCCCACATCCGCTCTAACCGAAAAGGAAGGAGTTAGACAACCTGAAGTCTAGGTCCCTATTTATTTTT
TTATAGTTATGTTAGTATTAAGAACGTTATTTATATTTCAAATTTTTCTTTTTTTTCTGTACAGACGCGT
GTACGCATGTAACATTATACTGAAAACCTTGCTTGAGAAGGTTTTGGGACGCTCGAAGGCTTTAATTTGC
AAGCTGGAGACCAACATGTGAGCAAAAGGCCAGCAAAAGGCCAGGAACCGTAAAAAGGCCGCGTTGCTGG
CGTTTTTCCATAGGCTCCGCCCCCCTGACGAGCATCACAAAAATCGACGCTCAAGTCAGAGGTGGCGAAA
CCCGACAGGACTATAAAGATACCAGGCGTTTCCCCCTGGAAGCTCCCTCGTGCGCTCTCCTGTTCCGACC
CTGCCGCTTACCGGATACCTGTCCGCCTTTCTCCCTTCGGGAAGCGTGGCGCTTTCTCATAGCTCACGCT
GTAGGTATCTCAGTTCGGTGTAGGTCGTTCGCTCCAAGCTGGGCTGTGTGCACGAACCCCCCGTTCAGCC
CGACCGCTGCGCCTTATCCGGTAACTATCGTCTTGAGTCCAACCCGGTAAGACACGACTTATCGCCACTG
GCAGCAGCCACTGGTAACAGGATTAGCAGAGCGAGGTATGTAGGCGGTGCTACAGAGTTCTTGAAGTGGT
GGCCTAACTACGGCTACACTAGAAGAACAGTATTTGGTATCTGCGCTCTGCTGAAGCCAGTTACCTTCGG
AAAAAGAGTTGGTAGCTCTTGATCCGGCAAACAAACCACCGCTGGTAGCGGTGGTTTTTTTGTTTGCAAG
CAGCAGATTACGCGCAGAAAAAAAGGATCTCAAGAAGATCCTTTGATCTTTTCTACGGGGTCTGACGCTC
AGTGGAACGAAAACTCACGTTAAGGGATTTTGGTCATGAGATC
