>Addgene plasmid #117868 | CBL5-uPIC | depositor partial sequence | sequence record 222681 | insert sequence
ATGGGATGTGTTTGCAGCAAGCAATTAGAAGGAAGAAGGCAAGAAGACATTTCGCTTCTTGCTTCTCAAA
CCTTTTTTAGCGAGGCTGAGGTTGAAGTTTTGCATGGATTGTTCATCAAACTCACTTCTTGTCTTAGCAA
CGACAATCTTTTGACCAAAGAAAAATTTCAATTTATCTTGATCAAGAATACCAAAAAGCGCAGTCTTTCT
GCAGAACGGATTTTTGGATTATTCGATATGAGAAACGATGGGGCTATAGATTTTGGAGAGTTTGTACACA
CACTCAACATTTTTCACCCAAACTCATCACCAAGAGATAAGGCCATATTTGCATTTAGATTATACGATAC
TCGTGAGACTGGATTCATTGAACCGGAGGAGGTGAAAGAGATGATAATAGACGTTCTAGAGGAATCAGAA
CTTATGCTATCCGAGAGTATCATTGATTCTATCGTGTCTAAGACATTTGAAGAGGCCGATTGGAAAAAAG
ATGGGATAATAGATTTGGAAGAATGGGAGAATTTTGTTGCCACCTATCCTTTGACACTAAAGAACATGAC
TATCCCTTTCTTGAAGGACATTCCGAGGATTTTCCCAACCTTTCTCCGGTAA
